Addgene plasmid #238526: GE-0010-gRNA1-MpCKA
Purpose: Plant expression of Cas9 and gRNA against M. polymorpha CK2 alpha
Depositing lab: Michael Hothorn. Depositing organization: University of Geneva.
Backbone
  Vector backbone: pMpGWB103
  Backbone manufacturer: Takayuki Kohchi (Addgene plasmid # 68628)
  Vector type: Plant Expression, CRISPR
Growth in bacteria
  Bacterial resistance: Spectinomycin, 50 μg/mL
  Growth temperature: 37°C
  Growth strain: EPI300
  Copy number: High Copy
Gene/Insert
  Gene/Insert name: MpCKA (alt name: Mp8g05810)
  gRNA/shRNA sequence: ttaacgtgcagcggccca
  Species: M. polymorpha
  Cloning method: Gateway Cloning
Terms and licenses: Academic/Nonprofit Terms; Industry Terms: Not Available to Industry
How to cite: GE-0010-gRNA1-MpCKA was a gift from Michael Hothorn (Addgene plasmid # 238526 ; http://n2t.net/addgene:238526 ; RRID:Addgene_238526)
