[The description below was written by a language model from this plasmid's Addgene catalogue record and pLannotate feature annotations shown in this document.]
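Description:
GE-0010-gRNA1-MpCKA is a roughly 16.7 kb binary T-DNA vector for CRISPR/Cas9 genome editing in the liverwort Marchantia polymorpha, built on the Gateway-compatible pMpGWB103 backbone. It is a shuttle plasmid. A ColE1/pUC-type origin with a pBR322 bom site supports replication in E. coli, and the pVS1 oriV, RepA and StaA functions provide replication and stable maintenance in Agrobacterium. Bacterial selection relies on the aadA aminoglycoside adenylyltransferase gene, which confers spectinomycin/streptomycin resistance and matches the spectinomycin listing in the catalogue.

Between the nopaline-type right and left border repeats, the T-DNA carries three functional units. The first is a Streptococcus pyogenes Cas9 coding sequence flanked by attB1 and attB2 sites. It is followed by a short region annotated as an RBCS (RuBisCO small subunit) fragment, which may be part of a plant 3′ regulatory region, though the record does not state this. The second is another attB1/attB2-flanked segment containing the S. pyogenes guide RNA scaffold. This is the Gateway-recombined cassette expressing a guide against MpCKA (Mp8g05810), the casein kinase 2 alpha subunit gene, and it is followed by a NOS terminator. The third is a hygromycin phosphotransferase gene driven by an enhanced CaMV 35S promoter with a CaMV polyadenylation signal, for selecting transformed plant tissue. The promoters driving Cas9 and the guide RNA are not annotated in the feature table or named in the catalogue fields. Residual lacZα and lac promoter/operator fragments are cloning remnants.

The construct is intended for delivering Cas9 and the guide together to generate targeted mutations in the M. polymorpha CK2 alpha locus, presumably by Agrobacterium-mediated transformation given the binary architecture.
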