Features (pLannotate 1.2.2; 27 found; start..end, strand, type, name):
     54..78      -  misc_feature   RB T-DNA repeat: right border repeat from nopaline C58 T-DNA
    144..298     -  CDS            lacZα (fragment): LacZα fragment of β-galactosidase; lacZ fragment
   2057..2081    +  protein_bind   attB1: mutant version of attB; recombination site for the Gateway® BP reaction BP Clonase™
   2102..6205    +  CDS            cas9: CAS9_STRP1 - Also known as csn1 From Streptococcus pyogenes serotype M1.
   6240..6347    +  CDS            RBCS1 (fragment): RBS1_SPIOL - Also known as RBCS. Experimental evidence at protein level: Swiss-Prot protein existence level 1. RuBisCO catalyzes two reactions: the carboxylation of D- ribulose 1,5-bisphosphate, the primary event in carbon dioxide fixation, as well as the oxidative fragmentation of the pentose substrate. Both reactions occur simultaneously and in competition at the same active site. Although the small subunit is not catalytic it is essential for maximal activity. From Spinacia oleracea (Spinach).
   6741..6765    -  protein_bind   attB2: mutant version of attB; recombination site for the Gateway® BP reaction BP Clonase™
   6794..6818    +  protein_bind   attB1: mutant version of attB; recombination site for the Gateway® BP reaction BP Clonase™
   7369..7444    +  misc_RNA       gRNA scaffold: guide RNA scaffold for the Streptococcus pyogenes CRISPR/Cas9 system
   7486..7510    -  protein_bind   attB2: mutant version of attB; recombination site for the Gateway® BP reaction BP Clonase™
   7550..7802    +  terminator     NOS terminator: nopaline synthase terminator and poly(A) signal
   7857..7879    -  protein_bind   lac operator (fragment): The lac repressor binds to the lac operator to inhibit transcription in E. coli. This inhibition can be relieved by adding lactose or isopropyl-β-D-thiogalactopyranoside (IPTG). lac repressor encoded by lacI
   7883..7913    -  promoter       lac promoter: promoter for the E. coli lac operon
   7928..7949    -  protein_bind   CAP binding site: CAP binding activates transcription in the presence of cAMP. E. coli catabolite activator protein
   8034..8208    -  polyA_signal   CaMV poly(A) signal: cauliflower mosaic virus polyadenylation signal
   8249..9274    -  CDS            HygR: hygromycin B phosphotransferase confers resistance to hygromycin
   9341..10017   -  promoter       CaMV 35S promoter (enhanced): cauliflower mosaic virus 35S promoter with a duplicated enhancer region
  10212..10236   -  misc_feature   LB T-DNA repeat: left border repeat from nopaline C58 T-DNA
  10495..10518   +  promoter       Pc promoter (fragment): intI1 (promoter lies within the coding sequence); class 1 integron promoter
  10694..10750   +  CDS            GmR (fragment): gentamycin acetyltransferase; aacC1; confers resistance to gentamycin
  10761..11548   +  CDS            SmR (fragment): aminoglycoside adenylyltransferase (Murphy, 1985); aadA; confers resistance to spectinomycin and streptomycin
  11794..12382   +  rep_origin     ori: high-copy-number ColE1/pMB1/pBR322/pUC origin of replication
  12568..12708   -  misc_feature   bom: basis of mobility region from pBR322
  12810..12849   -  CDS            rop (fragment): Rop protein, which maintains plasmids at low copy number; rop
  13052..13246   -  rep_origin     pVS1 oriV: origin of replication for the Pseudomonas plasmid pVS1 (Heeb et al., 2000)
  13312..14385   -  CDS            pVS1 RepA: replication protein from the Pseudomonas plasmid pVS1 (Heeb et al., 2000)
  14814..15443   -  CDS            pVS1 StaA: stability protein from the Pseudomonas plasmid pVS1 (Heeb et al., 2000)
  16003..16404   -  CDS            Y4CG_SINFN (fragment): Protein inferred from homology: Swiss-Prot protein existence level 3. From Sinorhizobium fredii (strain NBRC 101917 / NGR234).
>Addgene plasmid #238526 | GE-0010-gRNA1-MpCKA | addgene full sequence | sequence record 477280 | Addgene NGS Result
TTTCACGCCCTTTTAAATATCCGATTATTCTAATAAACGCTCTTTTCTCTTAGGTTTACCCGCCAATATA
TCCTGTCAAACACTGATAGTTTAAACTGAAGGCGGGAAACGACAATCTGATCCAAGCTCAAGCTGCTCTA
GCATTCGCCATTCAGGCTGCGCAACTGTTGGGAAGGGCGATCGGTGCGGGCCTCTTCGCTATTACGCCAG
CTGGCGAAAGGGGGATGTGCTGCAAGGCGATTAAGTTGGGTAACGCCAGGGTTTTCCCAGTCACGACGTT
GTAAAACGACGGCCAGTGCCAAGCTTGGCCCGGGCAAATGAGTCACACACATTGTTGAGAGACATATCAA
AATAACTCAATTGTAAGGTAAGTTGATAGATTTCCCAGTTAAATGCATTATTTTAACAATATTTGTATCT
CAAATTTTCAAAATCATATCAAATTTGCAGATCTTGATGATGATTCACAACTCTGTCTTCGATTTTTGAT
TGTTAACGGGTATCGATATTTGGGTAACTTAAAAAGAATTTGCTAAAGATCTTAAAAAACAGATTAAAAA
AACCTTTCAAAATAGCTAATCCTTTAAATCCGTTTCACAATATAATGCTCATTGATGATAATCGAAAAGA
TTCCATTTTAAAGTGCATATAAATTGCTTAATTATCTCTTTCTGTCTCGTAATATTTTGTTCTCTCCTAT
TGGATCGGACCCGCATCTTCTCGATCAGTTCACTATACTAATATTTGGTCAACTTCAAGAGAGATTAGAA
CTTCGTTCTCCAAAGTGTAAAGGCCGACAAGCAGAAAAGGAAACTTCAATCAGAAGCCTTCTAGGTTTTC
CCGCGTCCCAAAAAGCGAAGGGAGGACGGGGAGGACGGTGAGGCCAGAAGAAGAAAGCAACAGTAAAATC
TCATGTGATTGCGTGCATGTCATGGATCTATGGGATGCTAGTCCACCGTTTGGAAGTATGTGCAGAAGGA
GAAAGGCGCGGGAGGCCAAAAGCGACTTCGGCCACCTCTCTACTTTCTAGAAAGTTTGCTCGCAGCTTGT
AATAAGCGCGGAAAAGGTACTCGAAAAACCGGAGCAATCGGTGTGGTATCAGCAGTCGGGTTCGCTAAAC
CTACGTCTTCTTATTTTGGAATGTTAAATTGAAAGGGCGTGCCGGCCCTAAGCACGGACGATGTGACAGA
CGGAGGAGTGTGAGCAATTCGGATGACGATGCTGGCCGGCAGTCACGACAAAGAGTCCGAAGGGGCATGG
ACAGGGCAATATATAAATGGAAAAGAGGCTTTGAATATTCCTAACCCTTCGTCGTCGGCCTCCCAACTTG
CCCTCGCATGCTGAATTGGCCGCCTATCTGCGAATGGCCGGCCGCCGACCCTAAGTCGCAATAACTTGAA
CGGAGCCGATGCAAAGTCCTTATCGAACGCTCGTTATTATAAACGGGGCAGACCTAGGTATTTAATTATA
TCAAAACCCTCCGCAATTTCGCTAATCATTCCCTAATTTCTTCTACTTTGGCGTCTAGTGCTGTGGTCGC
GCTTGCTCTCAAAGCTCGCTGGGAGGCAGTGGAGCGTCTGGCTTAAAATCGATCGCCGCAACCCTAGAGT
TCCTTTCACTTCTTTCTCTCTTGCGTGGAGAGCATCGACATCGAAGAGCTGCATCTTGTCTTCTGGTATG
CGCCTTGTGCCCTCGTCTCTGTACGTCGTTACGATTGCTCGATATTGTGATTGTCTAGACCTGAAACCCG
ACTGGAGCTTTTACGTGGTGTCGATTGGGGCCTCGAGCGAGTGATTTTTTAGGTTCGTTTTAGCCAAGTA
CATCCCACTTTGGTCAGTCCTGTTATCTCGGTAAGGTGTTCAGTTCGGTCTCTGGTGCGGAGGTGCCTCG
TAAGTTTCCTGCATGATAGATTTGTCTATCCTTGACTTGAAGAGGAGTCGAAGGTCAGCGAGGTTGGCTG
TGTGCTATGGACGTCGGTGCTCCTTGGTTCCGTGCTTCTATGGGTGTTGCCTCAACAGTATTGATGTGCC
TGCAGAAAGGTTGACTAGAGTTATCAACAAGTTTGTACAAAAAAGCAGGCTCCGCGGCCGCCCCCTTCAC
CATGGATAAGAAGTACTCTATCGGACTCGATATCGGAACTAACTCTGTGGGATGGGCTGTGATCACCGAT
GAGTACAAGGTGCCATCTAAGAAGTTCAAGGTTCTCGGAAACACCGATAGGCACTCTATCAAGAAAAACC
TTATCGGTGCTCTCCTCTTCGATTCTGGTGAAACTGCTGAGGCTACCAGACTCAAGAGAACCGCTAGAAG
AAGGTACACCAGAAGAAAGAACAGGATCTGCTACCTCCAAGAGATCTTCTCTAACGAGATGGCTAAAGTG
GATGATTCATTCTTCCACAGGCTCGAAGAGTCATTCCTCGTGGAAGAAGATAAGAAGCACGAGAGGCACC
CTATCTTCGGAAACATCGTTGATGAGGTGGCATACCACGAGAAGTACCCTACTATCTACCACCTCAGAAA
GAAGCTCGTTGATTCTACTGATAAGGCTGATCTCAGGCTCATCTACCTCGCTCTCGCTCACATGATCAAG
TTCAGAGGACACTTCCTCATCGAGGGTGATCTCAACCCTGATAACTCTGATGTGGATAAGTTGTTCATCC
AGCTCGTGCAGACCTACAACCAGCTTTTCGAAGAGAACCCTATCAACGCTTCAGGTGTGGATGCTAAGGC
TATCCTCTCTGCTAGGCTCTCTAAGTCAAGAAGGCTTGAGAACCTCATTGCTCAGCTCCCTGGTGAGAAG
AAGAACGGACTTTTCGGAAACTTGATCGCTCTCTCTCTCGGACTCACCCCTAACTTCAAGTCTAACTTCG
ATCTCGCTGAGGATGCAAAGCTCCAGCTCTCAAAGGATACCTACGATGATGATCTCGATAACCTCCTCGC
TCAGATCGGAGATCAGTACGCTGATTTGTTCCTCGCTGCTAAGAACCTCTCTGATGCTATCCTCCTCAGT
GATATCCTCAGAGTGAACACCGAGATCACCAAGGCTCCACTCTCAGCTTCTATGATCAAGAGATACGATG
AGCACCACCAGGATCTCACACTTCTCAAGGCTCTTGTTAGACAGCAGCTCCCAGAGAAGTACAAAGAGAT
TTTCTTCGATCAGTCTAAGAACGGATACGCTGGTTACATCGATGGTGGTGCATCTCAAGAAGAGTTCTAC
AAGTTCATCAAGCCTATCCTCGAGAAGATGGATGGAACCGAGGAACTCCTCGTGAAGCTCAATAGAGAGG
ATCTTCTCAGAAAGCAGAGGACCTTCGATAACGGATCTATCCCTCATCAGATCCACCTCGGAGAGTTGCA
CGCTATCCTTAGAAGGCAAGAGGATTTCTACCCATTCCTCAAGGATAACAGGGAAAAGATTGAGAAGATT
CTCACCTTCAGAATCCCTTACTACGTGGGACCTCTCGCTAGAGGAAACTCAAGATTCGCTTGGATGACCA
GAAAGTCTGAGGAAACCATCACCCCTTGGAACTTCGAAGAGGTGGTGGATAAGGGTGCTAGTGCTCAGTC
TTTCATCGAGAGGATGACCAACTTCGATAAGAACCTTCCAAACGAGAAGGTGCTCCCTAAGCACTCTTTG
CTCTACGAGTACTTCACCGTGTACAACGAGTTGACCAAGGTTAAGTACGTGACCGAGGGAATGAGGAAGC
CTGCTTTTTTGTCAGGTGAGCAAAAGAAGGCTATCGTTGATCTCTTGTTCAAGACCAACAGAAAGGTGAC
CGTGAAGCAGCTCAAAGAGGATTACTTCAAGAAAATCGAGTGCTTCGATTCAGTTGAGATTTCTGGTGTT
GAGGATAGGTTCAACGCATCTCTCGGAACCTACCACGATCTCCTCAAGATCATTAAGGATAAGGATTTCT
TGGATAACGAGGAAAACGAGGATATCTTGGAGGATATCGTTCTTACCCTCACCCTCTTTGAAGATAGAGA
GATGATTGAAGAAAGGCTCAAGACCTACGCTCATCTCTTCGATGATAAGGTGATGAAGCAGTTGAAGAGA
AGAAGATACACTGGTTGGGGAAGGCTCTCAAGAAAGCTCATTAACGGAATCAGGGATAAGCAGTCTGGAA
AGACAATCCTTGATTTCCTCAAGTCTGATGGATTCGCTAACAGAAACTTCATGCAGCTCATCCACGATGA
TTCTCTCACCTTTAAAGAGGATATCCAGAAGGCTCAGGTTTCAGGACAGGGTGATAGTCTCCATGAGCAT
ATCGCTAACCTCGCTGGATCTCCTGCAATCAAGAAGGGAATCCTCCAGACTGTGAAGGTTGTGGATGAGT
TGGTGAAGGTGATGGGAAGGCATAAGCCTGAGAACATCGTGATCGAAATGGCTAGAGAGAACCAGACCAC
TCAGAAGGGACAGAAGAACTCTAGGGAAAGGATGAAGAGGATCGAGGAAGGTATCAAAGAGCTTGGATCT
CAGATCCTCAAAGAGCACCCTGTTGAGAACACTCAGCTCCAGAATGAGAAGCTCTACCTCTACTACCTCC
AGAACGGAAGGGATATGTATGTGGATCAAGAGTTGGATATCAACAGGCTCTCTGATTACGATGTTGATCA
TATCGTGCCACAGTCATTCTTGAAGGATGATTCTATCGATAACAAGGTGCTCACCAGGTCTGATAAGAAC
AGGGGTAAGAGTGATAACGTGCCAAGTGAAGAGGTTGTGAAGAAAATGAAGAACTATTGGAGGCAGCTCC
TCAACGCTAAGCTCATCACTCAGAGAAAGTTCGATAACTTGACTAAGGCTGAGAGGGGAGGACTCTCTGA
ATTGGATAAGGCAGGATTCATCAAGAGGCAGCTTGTGGAAACCAGGCAGATCACTAAGCACGTTGCACAG
ATCCTCGATTCTAGGATGAACACCAAGTACGATGAGAACGATAAGTTGATCAGGGAAGTGAAGGTTATCA
CCCTCAAGTCAAAGCTCGTGTCTGATTTCAGAAAGGATTTCCAATTCTACAAGGTGAGGGAAATCAACAA
CTACCACCACGCTCACGATGCTTACCTTAACGCTGTTGTTGGAACCGCTCTCATCAAGAAGTATCCTAAG
CTCGAGTCAGAGTTCGTGTACGGTGATTACAAGGTGTACGATGTGAGGAAGATGATCGCTAAGTCTGAGC
AAGAGATCGGAAAGGCTACCGCTAAGTATTTCTTCTACTCTAACATCATGAATTTCTTCAAGACCGAGAT
TACCCTCGCTAACGGTGAGATCAGAAAGAGGCCACTCATCGAGACAAACGGTGAAACAGGTGAGATCGTG
TGGGATAAGGGAAGGGATTTCGCTACCGTTAGAAAGGTGCTCTCTATGCCACAGGTGAACATCGTTAAGA
AAACCGAGGTGCAGACCGGTGGATTCTCTAAAGAGTCTATCCTCCCTAAGAGGAACTCTGATAAGCTCAT
TGCTAGGAAGAAGGATTGGGACCCTAAGAAATACGGTGGTTTCGATTCTCCTACCGTGGCTTACTCTGTT
CTCGTTGTGGCTAAGGTTGAGAAGGGAAAGAGTAAGAAGCTCAAGTCTGTTAAGGAACTTCTCGGAATCA
CTATCATGGAAAGGTCATCTTTCGAGAAGAACCCAATCGATTTCCTCGAGGCTAAGGGATACAAAGAGGT
TAAGAAGGATCTCATCATCAAGCTCCCAAAGTACTCACTCTTCGAACTCGAGAACGGTAGAAAGAGGATG
CTCGCTTCTGCTGGTGAGCTTCAAAAGGGAAACGAGCTTGCTCTCCCATCTAAGTACGTTAACTTTCTTT
ACCTCGCTTCTCACTACGAGAAGTTGAAGGGATCTCCAGAAGATAACGAGCAGAAGCAACTTTTCGTTGA
GCAGCACAAGCACTACTTGGATGAGATCATCGAGCAGATCTCTGAGTTCTCTAAAAGGGTGATCCTCGCT
GATGCAAACCTCGATAAGGTGTTGTCTGCTTACAACAAGCACAGAGATAAGCCTATCAGGGAACAGGCAG
AGAACATCATCCATCTCTTCACCCTTACCAACCTCGGTGCTCCTGCTGCTTTCAAGTACTTCGATACAAC
CATCGATAGGAAGAGATACACCTCTACCAAAGAAGTGCTCGATGCTACCCTCATCCATCAGTCTATCACT
GGACTCTACGAGACTAGGATCGATCTCTCACAGCTCGGTGGTGATTCAAGGGCTGATCCTAAGAAGAAGA
GGAAGGTTTGAGGCGCGCCGAGCTCCAGGCCTCCCAGCTTTCGTCCGTATCATCGGTTTCGACAACGTTC
GTCAAGTTCAATGCATCAGTTTCATTGCCCACACACCAGAATCCTACTAAGTTTGAGTATTATGGCATTG
GAAAAGCTGTTTTCTTCTATCATTTGTTCTGCTTGTAATTTACTGTGTTCTTTCAGTTTTTGTTTTCGGA
CATCAAAATGCAAATGGATGGATAAGAGTTAATAAATGATATGGTCCTTTTGTTCATTCTCAAATTATTA
TTATCTGTTGTTTTTACTTTAATGGGTTGAATTTAAGTAAGAAAGGAACTAACAGTGTGATATTAAGGTG
CAATGTTAGACATATAAAACAGTCTTTCACCTCTCTTTGGTTATGTCTTGAATTGGTTTGTTTCTTCACT
TATCTGTGTAATCAAGTTTACTATGAGTCTATGATCAAGTAATTATGCAATCAAGTTAAGTACAGTATAG
GCTTAAGGGTGGGCGCGCCGACCCAGCTTTCTTGTACAAAGTGGTTGATAACAGCGGTTGACTAGAGTTA
TCAACAAGTTTGTACAAAAAAGCAGGCTCCGCGGCCGCCCCCTTGTAACGTGAGACTACTACACTCCTCA
ACGCAAGTTCTATCTCATATCTCTGCAAGAGCTTATTCCAAGAAACTTTCTTGTGCTTCTATGCATGCCC
AGGTACCTTAAGTCGCGCGCATAGTCACTTCACAGCCTTTTCAGTTCTCCCTTTGATGGCTCAGAGTGAC
GCAACTGCACAAAAATAAGAAAAAAGTCGAAGCGTCACGAGAGATGTATCCGGCTAGTTTCCTTGGAGTT
CGGATTGCTCTCTTTCTCTGTCTCCCCGAACCATATGGAATTTATGAACTGCTGTTCACTAGTCAGTCAC
TTGTTTCAGAACTTTTGAGTGGTCGATTTATCCACCTTCTTGTTTCTTCCTGGGTCCAGAATCTGACTTC
TTGAGACAACAAACAGTGCACAGTGGATCGAAGAATGACCACAGTTGAGACACGTGGCGCTGGCCTCATT
TATTGCACCATACGTTTAGTGAAGAACTGAATAATGGTGGATATAAAGCAGAGTTGCACCCAGCCTCTCG
TTAACGTGCAGCGGCCCAGTTTTAGAGCTAGAAATAGCAAGTTAAAATAAGGCTAGTCCGTTATCAACTT
GAAAAAGTGGCACCGAGTCGGTGCTTTTTTTCTAGTATCGGGAATTCTAAAGGGTGGGCGCGCCGACCCA
GCTTTCTTGTACAAAGTGGTTGATAACAGCGCTTAGAGGCTTAGAGCTCGAATTTCCCCGATCGTTCAAA
CATTTGGCAATAAAGTTTCTTAAGATTGAATCCTGTTGCCGGTCTTGCGATGATTATCATATAATTTCTG
TTGAATTACGTTAAGCATGTAATAATTAACATGTAATGCATGACGTTATTTATGAGATGGGTTTTTATGA
TTAGAGTCCCGCAATTATACATTTAATACGCGATAGAAAACAAAATATAGCGCGCAAACTAGGATAAATT
ATCGCGCGCGGTGTCATCTATGTTACTAGATCGGGAATTGGTTCCGGAACCAATTCGTAATCATGTCATA
GCTGTTTCCTGTGTGAAATTGTTATCCGCTCACAATTCCACACAACATACGAGCCGGAAGCATAAAGTGT
AAAGCCTGGGGTGCCTAATGAGTGAGCTAACTCACATTAGGCTGAATTAGGCGCGCCTATTTCTGAATTC
AACACATTGCGGACGTTTTTAATGTACTGAATTAACGCCGAATTAATTCGGGGGATCTGGATTTTAGTAC
TGGATTTTGGTTTTAGGAATTAGAAATTTTATTGATAGAAGTATTTTACAAATACAAATACATACTAAGG
GTTTCTTATATGCTCAACACATGAGCGAAACCCTATAGGAACCCTAATTCCCTTATCTGGGAACTACTCA
CACATTATTATGGAGAAACTCGAGCTTGTCGATCGACAGATCCCGGTCGGCATCTACTCTATTTCTTTGC
CCTCGGACGAGTGCTGGGGCGTCGGTTTCCACTATCGGCGAGTACTTCTACACAGCCATCGGTCCAGACG
GCCGCGCTTCTGCGGGCGATTTGTGTACGCCCGACAGTCCCGGCTCCGGATCGGACGATTGCGTCGCATC
GACCCTGCGCCCAAGCTGCATCATCGAAATTGCCGTCAACCAAGCTCTGATAGAGTTGGTCAAGACCAAT
GCGGAGCATATACGCCCGGAGTCGTGGCGATCCTGCAAGCTCCGGATGCCTCCGCTCGAAGTAGCGCGTC
TGCTGCTCCATACAAGCCAACCACGGCCTCCAGAAGAAGATGTTGGCGACCTCGTATTGGGAATCCCCGA
ACATCGCCTCGCTCCAGTCAATGACCGCTGTTATGCGGCCATTGTCCGTCAGGACATTGTTGGAGCCGAA
ATCCGCGTGCACGAGGTGCCGGACTTCGGGGCAGTCCTCGGCCCAAAGCATCAGCTCATCGAGAGCCTGC
GCGACGGACGCACTGACGGTGTCGTCCATCACAGTTTGCCAGTGATACACATGGGGATCAGCAATCGCGC
ATATGAAATCACGCCATGTAGTGTATTGACCGATTCCTTGCGGTCCGAATGGGCCGAACCCGCTCGTCTG
GCTAAGATCGGCCGCAGCGATCGCATCCATAGCCTCCGCGACCGGTTGTAGAACAGCGGGCAGTTCGGTT
TCAGGCAGGTCTTGCAACGTGACACCCTGTGAACGGCGGGAGATGCAATAGGTCAGGCTCTCGCTAAACT
CCCCAATGTCAAGCACTTCCGGAATCGGGAGCGCGGCCGATGCAAAGTGCCGATAAACATAACGATCTTT
GTAGAAACCATCGGCGCAGCTATTTACCCGCAGGACATATCCACGCCCTCCTACATCGAAGCTGAAAGCA
CGAGATTCTTCGCCCTCCGAGAGCTGCATCAGGTCGGAGACGCTGTCGAACTTTTCGATCAGAAACTTCT
CGACAGACGTCGCGGTGAGTTCAGGCTTTTTCATATCTCATTGCCCCCCGGATCTGCGAAAGCTCGAGAG
AGATAGATTTGTAGAGAGAGACTGGTGATTTCAGCGTGTCCTCTCCAAATGAAATGAACTTCCTTATATA
GAGGAAGGGTCTTGCGAAGGATAGTGGGATTGTGCGTCATCCCTTACGTCAGTGGAGATATCACATCAAT
CCACTTGCTTTGAAGACGTGGTTGGAACGTCTTCTTTTTCCACGATGCTCCTCGTGGGTGGGGGTCCATC
TTTGGGACCACTGTCGGCAGAGGCATCTTGAACGATAGCCTTTCCTTTATCGCAATGATGGCATTTGTAG
GTGCCACCTTCCTTTTCTACTGTCCTTTTGATGAAGTGACAGATAGCTGGGCAATGGAATCCGAGGAGGT
TTCCCGATATTACCCTTTGTTGAAAAGTCTCAATAGCCCTTTGGTCTTCTGAGACTGTATCTTTGATATT
CTTGGAGTAGACGAGAGTGTCGTGCTCCACCATGTTCACATCAATCCACTTGCTTTGAAGACGTGGTTGG
AACGTCTTCTTTTTCCACGATGCTCCTCGTGGGTGGGGGTCCATCTTTGGGACCACTGTCGGCAGAGGCA
TCTTGAACGATAGCCTTTCCTTTATCGCAATGATGGCATTTGTAGGTGCCACCTTCCTTTTCTACTGTCC
TTTTGATGAAGTGACAGATAGCTGGGCAATGGAATCCGAGGAGGTTTCCCGATATTACCCTTTGTTGAAA
AGTCTCAATAGCCCTTTGGTCTTCTGAGACTGTATCTTTGATATTCTTGGAGTAGACGAGAGTGTCGTGC
TCCACCATGTTGGCAAGCTGCTCTAGCCAATACGCAAACCGAATTCAGAAATAAATTCAGCCTAATTCGG
CGTTAATTCAGTACATTAAAAACGTCCGCAATGTGTTATTAAGTTGTCTAAGCGTCAATTTGTTTACACC
ACAATATATCCTGCCACCAGCCAGCCAACAGCTCCCCGACCGGCAGCTCGGCACAAAATCACCACTCGAT
ACAGGCAGCCCATCAGTCCGGGACGGCGTCAGCGGGAGAGCCGTTGTAAGGCGGCAGACTTTGCTCATGT
TACCGATGCTATTCGGAAGAACGGCAACTAAGCTGCCGGGTTTGAAACACGGATGATCTCGCGGAGGGTA
GCATGTTGATTGTAACGATGACAGAGCGTTGCTGCCTGTGATCAATTCGGGCACGAACCCAGTGGACATA
AGCCTGTTCGGTTCGTAAGCTGTAATGCAAGTAGCGTATGCGCTCACGCAACTGGTCCAGAACCTTGACC
GAACGCAGCGGTGGTAACGGCGCAGTGGCGGTTTTCATGGCTTGTTATGACTGTTTTTTTGGGGTACAGT
CTATGCCTCGGGCATCCAAGCAGCAAGCGCGTTACGCCGTGGGTCGATGTTTGATGTTATGGAGCAGCAA
CGATGTTACGCAGCAGGGCAGTCGCCCTAAAACAAAGTTAAACATCATGGGGGAAGCGGTGATCGCCGAA
GTATCGACTCAACTATCAGAGGTAGTTGGCGTCATCGAGCGCCATCTCGAACCGACGTTGCTGGCCGTAC
ATTTGTACGGCTCCGCAGTGGATGGCGGCCTGAAGCCACACAGTGATATTGATTTGCTGGTTACGGTGAC
CGTAAGGCTTGATGAAACAACGCGGCGAGCTTTGATCAACGACCTTTTGGAAACTTCGGCTTCCCCTGGA
GAGAGCGAGATTCTCCGCGCTGTAGAAGTCACCATTGTTGTGCACGACGACATCATTCCGTGGCGTTATC
CAGCTAAGCGCGAACTGCAATTTGGAGAATGGCAGCGCAATGACATTCTTGCAGGTATCTTCGAGCCAGC
CACGATCGACATTGATCTGGCTATCTTGCTGACAAAAGCAAGAGAACATAGCGTTGCCTTGGTAGGTCCA
GCGGCGGAGGAACTCTTTGATCCGGTTCCTGAACAGGATCTATTTGAGGCGCTAAATGAAACCTTAACGC
TATGGAACTCGCCGCCCGACTGGGCTGGCGATGAGCGAAATGTAGTGCTTACGTTGTCCCGCATTTGGTA
CAGCGCAGTAACCGGCAAAATCGCGCCGAAGGATGTCGCTGCCGACTGGGCAATGGAGCGCCTGCCGGCC
CAGTATCAGCCCGTCATACTTGAAGCTAGACAGGCTTATCTTGGACAAGAAGAAGATCGCTTGGCCTCGC
GCGCAGATCAGTTGGAAGAATTTGTCCACTACGTGAAAGGCGAGATCACCAAGGTAGTCGGCAAATAATG
TCTAGCTAGAAATTCGTTCAAGCCGACGCCGCTTCGCGGCGCGGCTTAACTCAAGCGTTAGATGCACTAA
GCACATAATTGCTCACAGCCAAACTATCAGGTCAAGTCTGCTTTTATTATTTTTAAGCGTGCATAATAAG
CCCTACACAAATTGGGAGATATATCATGCATGACCAAAATCCCTTAACGTGAGTTTTCGTTCCACTGAGC
GTCAGACCCCGTAGAAAAGATCAAAGGATCTTCTTGAGATCCTTTTTTTCTGCGCGTAATCTGCTGCTTG
CAAACAAAAAAACCACCGCTACCAGCGGTGGTTTGTTTGCCGGATCAAGAGCTACCAACTCTTTTTCCGA
AGGTAACTGGCTTCAGCAGAGCGCAGATACCAAATACTGTCCTTCTAGTGTAGCCGTAGTTAGGCCACCA
CTTCAAGAACTCTGTAGCACCGCCTACATACCTCGCTCTGCTAATCCTGTTACCAGTGGCTGCTGCCAGT
GGCGATAAGTCGTGTCTTACCGGGTTGGACTCAAGACGATAGTTACCGGATAAGGCGCAGCGGTCGGGCT
GAACGGGGGGTTCGTGCACACAGCCCAGCTTGGAGCGAACGACCTACACCGAACTGAGATACCTACAGCG
TGAGCTATGAGAAAGCGCCACGCTTCCCGAAGGGAGAAAGGCGGACAGGTATCCGGTAAGCGGCAGGGTC
GGAACAGGAGAGCGCACGAGGGAGCTTCCAGGGGGAAACGCCTGGTATCTTTATAGTCCTGTCGGGTTTC
GCCACCTCTGACTTGAGCGTCGATTTTTGTGATGCTCGTCAGGGGGGCGGAGCCTATGGAAAAACGCCAG
CAACGCGGCCTTTTTACGGTTCCTGGCCTTTTGCTGGCCTTTTGCTCACATGTTCTTTCCTGCGTTATCC
CCTGATTCTGTGGATAACCGTATTACCGCCTTTGAGTGAGCTGATACCGCTCGCCGCAGCCGAACGACCG
AGCGCAGCGAGTCAGTGAGCGAGGAAGCGGAAGAGCGCCTGATGCGGTATTTTCTCCTTACGCATCTGTG
CGGTATTTCACACCGCATATGGTGCACTCTCAGTACAATCTGCTCTGATGCCGCATAGTTAAGCCAGTAT
ACACTCCGCTATCGCTACGTGACTGGGTCATGGCTGCGCCCCGACACCCGCCAACACCCGCTGACGCGCC
CTGACGGGCTTGTCTGCTCCCGGCATCCGCTTACAGACAAGCTGTGACCGTCTCCGGGAGCTGCATGTGT
CAGAGGTTTTCACCGTCATCACCGAAACGCGCGAGGCAGGGTGCCTTGATGTGGGCGCCGGCGGTCGAGT
GGCGACGGCGCGGCTTGTCCGCGCCCTGGTAGATTGCCTGGCCGTAGGCCAGCCATTTTTGAGCGGCCAG
CGGCCGCGATAGGCCGACGCGAAGCGGCGGGGCGTAGGGAGCGCAGCGACCGAAGGGTAGGCGCTTTTTG
CAGCTCTTCGGCTGTGCGCTGGCCAGACAGTTATGCACAGGCCAGGCGGGTTTTAAGAGTTTTAATAAGT
TTTAAAGAGTTTTAGGCGGAAAAATCGCCTTTTTTCTCTTTTATATCAGTCACTTACATGTGTGACCGGT
TCCCAATGTACGGCTTTGGGTTCCCAATGTACGGGTTCCGGTTCCCAATGTACGGCTTTGGGTTCCCAAT
GTACGTGCTATCCACAGGAAAGAGACCTTTTCGACCTTTTTCCCCTGCTAGGGCAATTTGCCCTAGCATC
TGCTCCGTACATTAGGAACCGGCGGATGCTTCGCCCTCGATCAGGTTGCGGTAGCGCATGACTAGGATCG
GGCCAGCCTGCCCCGCCTCCTCCTTCAAATCGTACTCCGGCAGGTCATTTGACCCGATCAGCTTGCGCAC
GGTGAAACAGAACTTCTTGAACTCTCCGGCGCTGCCACTGCGTTCGTAGATCGTCTTGAACAACCATCTG
GCTTCTGCCTTGCCTGCGGCGCGGCGTGCCAGGCGGTAGAGAAAACGGCCGATGCCGGGATCGATCAAAA
AGTAATCGGGGTGAACCGTCAGCACGTCCGGGTTCTTGCCTTCTGTGATCTCGCGGTACATCCAATCAGC
TAGCTCGATCTCGATGTACTCCGGCCGCCCGGTTTCGCTCTTTACGATCTTGTAGCGGCTAATCAAGGCT
TCACCCTCGGATACCGTCACCAGGCGGCCGTTCTTGGCCTTCTTCGTACGCTGCATGGCAACGTGCGTGG
TGTTTAACCGAATGCAGGTTTCTACCAGGTCGTCTTTCTGCTTTCCGCCATCGGCTCGCCGGCAGAACTT
GAGTACGTCCGCAACGTGTGGACGGAACACGCGGCCGGGCTTGTCTCCCTTCCCTTCCCGGTATCGGTTC
ATGGATTCGGTTAGATGGGAAACCGCCATCAGTACCAGGTCGTAATCCCACACACTGGCCATGCCGGCCG
GCCCTGCGGAAACCTCTACGTGCCCGTCTGGAAGCTCGTAGCGGATCACCTCGCCAGCTCGTCGGTCACG
CTTCGACAGACGGAAAACGGCCACGTCCATGATGCTGCGACTATCGCGGGTGCCCACGTCATAGAGCATC
GGAACGAAAAAATCTGGTTGCTCGTCGCCCTTGGGCGGCTTCCTAATCGACGGCGCACCGGCTGCCGGCG
GTTGCCGGGATTCTTTGCGGATTCGATCAGCGGCCGCTTGCCACGATTCACCGGGGCGTGCTTCTGCCTC
GATGCGTTGCCGCTGGGCGGCCTGCGCGGCCTTCAACTTCTCCACCAGGTCATCACCCAGCGCCGCGCCG
ATTTGTACCGGGCCGGATGGTTTGCGACCGCTCACGCCGATTCCTCGGGCTTGGGGGTTCCAGTGCCATT
GCAGGGCCGGCAGACAACCCAGCCGCTTACGCCTGGCCAACCGCCCGTTCCTCCACACATGGGGCATTCC
ACGGCGTCGGTGCCTGGTTGTTCTTGATTTTCCATGCCGCCTCCTTTAGCCGCTAAAATTCATCTACTCA
TTTATTCATTTGCTCATTTACTCTGGTAGCTGCGCGATGTATTCAGATAGCAGCTCGGTAATGGTCTTGC
CTTGGCGTACCGCGTACATCTTCAGCTTGGTGTGATCCTCCGCCGGCAACTGAAAGTTGACCCGCTTCAT
GGCTGGCGTGTCTGCCAGGCTGGCCAACGTTGCAGCCTTGCTGCTGCGTGCGCTCGGACGGCCGGCACTT
AGCGTGTTTGTGCTTTTGCTCATTTTCTCTTTACCTCATTAACTCAAATGAGTTTTGATTTAATTTCAGC
GGCCAGCGCCTGGACCTCGCGGGCAGCGTCGCCCTCGGGTTCTGATTCAAGAACGGTTGTGCCGGCGGCG
GCAGTGCCTGGGTAGCTCACGCGCTGCGTGATACGGGACTCAAGAATGGGCAGCTCGTACCCGGCCAGCG
CCTCGGCAACCTCACCGCCGATGCGCGTGCCTTTGATCGCCCGCGACACGACAAAGGCCGCTTGTAGCCT
TCCATCCGTGACCTCAATGCGCTGCTTAACCAGCTCCACCAGGTCGGCGGTGGCCCATATGTCGTAAGGG
CTTGGCTGCACCGGAATCAGCACGAAGTCGGCTGCCTTGATCGCGGACACAGCCAAGTCCGCCGCCTGGG
GCGCTCCGTCGATCACTACGAAGTCGCGCCGGCCGATGGCCTTCACGTCGCGGTCAATCGTCGGGCGGTC
GATGCCGACAACGGTTAGCGGTTGATCTTCCCGCACGGCCGCCCAATCGCGGGCACTGCCCTGGGGATCG
GAATCGACTAACAGAACATCGGCCCCGGCGAGTTGCAGGGCGCGGGCTAGATGGGTTGCGATGGTCGTCT
TGCCTGACCCGCCTTTCTGGTTAAGTACAGCGATAACCTTCATGCGTTCCCCTTGCGTATTTGTTTATTT
ACTCATCGCATCATATACGCAGCGACCGCATGACGCAAGCTGTTTTACTCAAATACACATCACCTTTTTA
GACGGCGGCGCTCGGTTTCTTCAGCGGCCAAGCTGGCCGGCCAGGCCGCCAGCTTGGCATCAGACAAACC
GGCCAGGATTTCATGCAGCCGCACGGTTGAGACGTGCGCGGGCGGCTCGAACACGTACCCGGCCGCGATC
ATCTCCGCCTCGATCTCTTCGGTAATGAAAAACGGTTCGTCCTGGCCGTCCTGGTGCGGTTTCATGCTTG
TTCCTCTTGGCGTTCATTCTCGGCGGCCGCCAGGGCGTCGGCCTCGGTCAATGCGTCCTCACGGAAGGCA
CCGCGCCGCCTGGCCTCGGTGGGCGTCACTTCCTCGCTGCGCTCAAGTGCGCGGTACAGGGTCGAGCGAT
GCACGCCAAGCAGTGCAGCCGCCTCTTTCACGGTGCGGCCTTCCTGGTCGATCAGCTCGCGGGCGTGCGC
GATCTGTGCCGGGGTGAGGGTAGGGCGGGGGCCAAACTTCACGCCTCGGGCCTTGGCGGCCTCGCGCCCG
CTCCGGGTGCGGTCGATGATTAGGGAACGCTCGAACTCGGCAATGCCGGCGAACACGGTCAACACCATGC
GGCCGGCCGGCGTGGTGGTGTCGGCCCACGGCTCTGCCAGGCTACGCAGGCCCGCGCCGGCCTCCTGGAT
GCGCTCGGCAATGTCCAGTAGGTCGCGGGTGCTGCGGGCCAGGCGGTCTAGCCTGGTCACTGTCACAACG
TCGCCAGGGCGTAGGTGGTCAAGCATCCTGGCCAGCTCCGGGCGGTCGCGCCTGGTGCCGGTGATCTTCT
CGGAAAACAGCTTGGTGCAGCCGGCCGCGTGCAGTTCGGCCCGTTGGTTGGTCAAGTCCTGGTCGTCGGT
GCTGACGCGGGCATAGCCCAGCAGGCCAGCGGCGGCGCTCTTGTTCATGGCGTAATGTCTCCGGTTCTAG
TCGCAAGTATTCTACTTTATGCGACTAAAACACGCGACAAGAAAACGCCAGGAAAAGGGCAGGGCGGCAG
CCTGTCGCGTAACTTAGGACTTGTGCGACATGTCGTTTTCAGAAGACGGCTGCACTGAACGTCAGAAGCC
GACTGCACTATAGCAGCGGAGGGGTTGGATCAAAGTACTTTGATCCCGAGGGGAACCCTGTGGTTGGCAT
GCACATACAAATGGACGAACGGATAAACCT
